Addgene plasmid #228636: Enterovirus A71 (EV-A71) isolate TW-2553-1998 3C protease
Purpose: Bacterial expression of the A71 3C protease (isoform B) used in crystallisation
Depositing lab: ASAP Discovery & Frank von Delft. Depositing organization: University of Oxford.
Backbone
  Vector backbone: pNIC-NOTAG-GG
  Backbone manufacturer: Centre for Medicines Discovery
  Vector type: Bacterial Expression
Growth in bacteria
  Bacterial resistance: Kanamycin, 50 μg/mL
  Growth temperature: 37°C
  Growth strain: DH5alpha
  Copy number: High Copy
Gene/Insert
  Gene/Insert name: Enterovirus A71 3C protease isoform B
  Species: Enterovirus A71
  Insert size (bp): 888
  GenBank ID: ABG78190.1
  Tag / fusion protein: His-SUMO (N terminal on insert)
  Cloning method: Golden Gate
Terms and licenses: Academic/Nonprofit Terms; Industry Terms: Not Available to Industry
How to cite: Enterovirus A71 (EV-A71) isolate TW-2553-1998 3C protease was a gift from ASAP Discovery & Frank von Delft (Addgene plasmid # 228636 ; http://n2t.net/addgene:228636 ; RRID:Addgene_228636)
