[The description below was written by a language model from this plasmid's Addgene catalogue record and pLannotate feature annotations shown in this document.]
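Description:
Enterovirus A71 (EV-A71) isolate TW-2553-1998 3C protease is a 6,150-nt bacterial expression plasmid built on the pNIC-NOTAG-GG backbone, a pET-style vector into which the insert was placed by Golden Gate cloning. It is propagated in E. coli through a ColE1/pMB1-type origin and selected with kanamycin via an aph(3')-Ia (KanR) gene. The catalogue lists it as high copy, although the annotated backbone also carries the rop gene and the bom region from pBR322, which are usually associated with more moderate copy number. An f1 origin and remnant fragments of a tetracycline resistance gene are also present as backbone carry-over.

The expression cassette consists of a T7 promoter followed by a lac operator and the T7 gene 10 ribosome binding site, with a T7 terminator downstream and a plasmid-borne lacI gene supplying repressor. Expression therefore depends on a host providing T7 RNA polymerase and is inducible with IPTG. The 888-bp insert encodes an N-terminal His-SUMO fusion: the feature table shows yeast SMT3 (SUMO) immediately followed in frame by the 3C protease coding region, which the annotation tool matched by homology to an echovirus polyprotein fragment rather than to EV-A71 itself. The N-terminal His tag is not separately annotated but would fit in the short stretch upstream of SMT3. The SUMO partner generally aids solubility and can be removed by a SUMO-specific protease. A His-tag fragment and a T7 gene 10B-derived solubility tag fragment annotated after the insert appear to be backbone remnants, and the record does not indicate whether they are translated. The construct was deposited for producing 3C protease (isoform B) for crystallisation.
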