Features (pLannotate 1.2.2; 20 found; start..end, strand, type, name):
     21..39      +  promoter       T7 promoter: promoter for bacteriophage T7 RNA polymerase
     40..64      +  protein_bind   lac operator: The lac repressor binds to the lac operator to inhibit transcription in E. coli. This inhibition can be relieved by adding lactose or isopropyl-β-D-thiogalactopyranoside (IPTG). lac repressor encoded by lacI
     79..101     +  RBS            RBS: efficient ribosome binding site from bacteriophage T7 gene 10 (Olins and Rangwala, 1989)
    148..441     +  CDS            SMT3: SMT3_YEAST - Experimental evidence at protein level: Swiss-Prot protein existence level 1. Not known; suppressor of MIF2 mutations. From Saccharomyces cerevisiae (strain ATCC 204508 / S288c) (Baker's yeast).
    442..990     +  CDS            POLG_ECHO9 (fragment): Protein inferred from homology: Swiss-Prot protein existence level 3. [Protease 3C]: Major viral protease that mediates proteolytic processing of the polyprotein (By similarity). Cleaves host EIF5B, contributing to host translation shutoff (By similarity). Cleaves also host PABPC1, contributing to host translation shutoff (By similarity). From Echo 9 virus (EV-9) (Coxsackievirus A23).
   1035..1052    +  CDS            9xHis (fragment): 9xHis affinity tag
   1062..1111    +  CDS            SET1 (fragment): solubility-enhancement tag derived from T7 phage gene 10B
   1119..1166    +  terminator     T7 terminator: transcription terminator for bacteriophage T7 RNA polymerase
   1203..1631    +  rep_origin     f1 ori (sequence partly withheld): f1 bacteriophage origin of replication; arrow indicates direction of (+) strand synthesis
   1684..1741    +  promoter       AmpR promoter (fragment): bla
   1750..2565    -  CDS            KanR: aminoglycoside phosphotransferase; aph(3')-Ia; confers resistance to kanamycin in bacteria or G418 (Geneticin®) in eukaryotes
   2687..3275    +  rep_origin     ori: high-copy-number ColE1/pMB1/pBR322/pUC origin of replication
   3461..3600    -  misc_feature   bom: basis of mobility region from pBR322
   3702..3893    -  CDS            rop: Rop protein, which maintains plasmids at low copy number; rop
   3910..4290    +  CDS            YPB1_ECOLX: Protein predicted: Swiss-Prot protein existence level 4. From Escherichia coli.
   4362..4653    -  CDS            TcR (fragment): tetracycline efflux protein; tet; confers resistance to tetracycline
   4668..4689    -  protein_bind   CAP binding site: CAP binding activates transcription in the presence of cAMP. E. coli catabolite activator protein
   4702..5784    -  CDS            lacI: lac repressor; lacI; The lac repressor binds to the lac operator to inhibit transcription in E. coli. This inhibition can be relieved by adding lactose or isopropyl-β-D-thiogalactopyranoside (IPTG).
   5785..5862    -  promoter       lacI promoter: lacI
   5870..6149    -  CDS            TcR (fragment): tetracycline efflux protein; tet; confers resistance to tetracycline
>Addgene plasmid #228636 | Enterovirus A71 (EV-A71) isolate TW-2553-1998 3C protease | addgene full sequence | sequence record 461428 | Addgene NGS Result
AGATCTCGATCCCGCGAAATTAATACGACTCACTATAGGGGAATTGTGAGCGGATAACAATTCCCCTCTA
GAAATAATTTTGTTTAACCTTAAGAAGGAGATATACACATGGGTTCGAGTCATCACCACCACCACCACAT
GGCGTCCATGTCCGATAGCGAAGTTAACCAGGAAGCCAAACCTGAGGTGAAACCTGAGGTCAAGCCTGAG
ACTCATATAAACTTGAAAGTTTCCGACGGCAGTTCCGAAATCTTCTTCAAGATTAAGAAGACTACACCGT
TACGGCGGTTGATGGAAGCATTCGCCAAGCGACAAGGCAAAGAGATGGACTCTCTTCGTTTTCTCTACGA
CGGCATACGGATACAAGCAGATCAAACACCCGAGGACCTTGACATGGAAGACAACGACATAATCGAGGCG
CACAGAGAACAGATTGGTGGCGGTCCCTCTCTGGACTTCGCACTCAGTCTGCTCCGTCGTAATATCCGTC
AAGTGCAAACCGATCAAGGCCATTTCACTATGCTGGGTGTTCGAGATCGCCTGGCTGTATTGCCCCGTCA
CAGCCAGCCGGGTAAAACTATCTGGGTCGAGCACAAGTTAGTGAAGATCGTCGATGCCGTTGAGCTCGTG
GATGAACAAGGGGTGAACCTCGAGTTGACATTAGTTACGTTAGATACAAACGAAAAGTTCCGGGACATTA
CTCGGTTCATACCTGAAACCATAAGCCCTGCTTCGGACGCGACCCTTGTTATCAACACAGAGCATATGCC
GAGTATGTTTGTACCAGTAGGCGATGTGGTACAATACGGCTTTCTCAATCTCTCCGGGAAGCCTACACAT
CGGACCATGATGTATAACTTCCCAACGAAGGCAGGACAATGTGGCGGGGTTGTTACAGCAGTTGGAAAAG
TTATTGGGATTCATATAGGTGGAAACGGCCGCCAGGGATTTTGTGCTGCTTTGAAGAGAGGGTATTTCTG
TAGTGAGCAATAATGACTCGAGCACCCGTCGACAAGCTTGCGGCCGCACTCGAGCACCACCACCACCACC
ACTGAGATCCGGCTGCTAACAAAGCCCGAAAGGAAGCTGAGTTGGCTGCTGCCACCGCTGAGCAATAACT
AGCATAACCCCTTGGGGCCTCTAAACGGGTCTTGAGGGGTTTTTTGCTGAAAGGAGGAACTATATCCGGA
TTGGCGAATGGG
[124 nt withheld, positions 1203-1326]
C
[91 nt withheld, positions 1328-1418]
A
[49 nt withheld, positions 1420-1468]
CCTTTGACGTTGGAGTCCACGTTCTTT
[37 nt withheld, positions 1496-1532]
ACCCTATCTCGGTCTATTCTTTTGATTTATAAGGGATTTTGCCGATTTCGGCCTATTGGTTAAAAAATGA
GCTGATTTAACAAAAATTTAACGCGAATTTTAACAAAATATTAACGCTTACAATTTAGGTGGCACTTTTC
GGGGAAATGTGCGCGGAACCCCTATTTGTTTATTTTTCTAAATACATTCAAATATGTATCCGCTCATGAA
TTAATTCTTAGAAAAACTCATCGAGCATCAAATGAAACTGCAATTTATTCATATCAGGATTATCAATACC
ATATTTTTGAAAAAGCCGTTTCTGTAATGAAGGAGAAAACTCACCGAGGCAGTTCCATAGGATGGCAAGA
TCCTGGTATCGGTCTGCGATTCCGACTCGTCCAACATCAATACAACCTATTAATTTCCCCTCGTCAAAAA
TAAGGTTATCAAGTGAGAAATCACCATGAGTGACGACTGAATCCGGTGAGAATGGCAAAAGTTTATGCAT
TTCTTTCCAGACTTGTTCAACAGGCCAGCCATTACGCTCGTCATCAAAATCACTCGCATCAACCAAACCG
TTATTCATTCGTGATTGCGCCTGAGCGAGACGAAATACGCGATCGCTGTTAAAAGGACAATTACAAACAG
GAATCGAATGCAACCGGCGCAGGAACACTGCCAGCGCATCAACAATATTTTCACCTGAATCAGGATATTC
TTCTAATACCTGGAATGCTGTTTTCCCGGGGATCGCAGTGGTGAGTAACCATGCATCATCAGGAGTACGG
ATAAAATGCTTGATGGTCGGAAGAGGCATAAATTCCGTCAGCCAGTTTAGTCTGACCATCTCATCTGTAA
CATCATTGGCAACGCTACCTTTGCCATGTTTCAGAAACAACTCTGGCGCATCGGGCTTCCCATACAATCG
ATAGATTGTCGCACCTGATTGCCCGACATTATCGCGAGCCCATTTATACCCATATAAATCAGCATCCATG
TTGGAATTTAATCGCGGCCTAGAGCAAGACGTTTCCCGTTGAATATGGCTCATAACACCCCTTGTATTAC
TGTTTATGTAAGCAGACAGTTTTATTGTTCATGACCAAAATCCCTTAACGTGAGTTTTCGTTCCACTGAG
CGTCAGACCCCGTAGAAAAGATCAAAGGATCTTCTTGAGATCCTTTTTTTCTGCGCGTAATCTGCTGCTT
GCAAACAAAAAAACCACCGCTACCAGCGGTGGTTTGTTTGCCGGATCAAGAGCTACCAACTCTTTTTCCG
AAGGTAACTGGCTTCAGCAGAGCGCAGATACCAAATACTGTCCTTCTAGTGTAGCCGTAGTTAGGCCACC
ACTTCAAGAACTCTGTAGCACCGCCTACATACCTCGCTCTGCTAATCCTGTTACCAGTGGCTGCTGCCAG
TGGCGATAAGTCGTGTCTTACCGGGTTGGACTCAAGACGATAGTTACCGGATAAGGCGCAGCGGTCGGGC
TGAACGGGGGGTTCGTGCACACAGCCCAGCTTGGAGCGAACGACCTACACCGAACTGAGATACCTACAGC
GTGAGCTATGAGAAAGCGCCACGCTTCCCGAAGGGAGAAAGGCGGACAGGTATCCGGTAAGCGGCAGGGT
CGGAACAGGAGAGCGCACGAGGGAGCTTCCAGGGGGAAACGCCTGGTATCTTTATAGTCCTGTCGGGTTT
CGCCACCTCTGACTTGAGCGTCGATTTTTGTGATGCTCGTCAGGGGGGCGGAGCCTATGGAAAAACGCCA
GCAACGCGGCCTTTTTACGGTTCCTGGCCTTTTGCTGGCCTTTTGCTCACATGTTCTTTCCTGCGTTATC
CCCTGATTCTGTGGATAACCGTATTACCGCCTTTGAGTGAGCTGATACCGCTCGCCGCAGCCGAACGACC
GAGCGCAGCGAGTCAGTGAGCGAGGAAGCGGAAGAGCGCCTGATGCGGTATTTTCTCCTTACGCATCTGT
GCGGTATTTCACACCGCAATGGTGCACTCTCAGTACAATCTGCTCTGATGCCGCATAGTTAAGCCAGTAT
ACACTCCGCTATCGCTACGTGACTGGGTCATGGCTGCGCCCCGACACCCGCCAACACCCGCTGACGCGCC
CTGACGGGCTTGTCTGCTCCCGGCATCCGCTTACAGACAAGCTGTGACCGTCTCCGGGAGCTGCATGTGT
CAGAGGTTTTCACCGTCATCACCGAAACGCGCGAGGCAGCTGCGGTAAAGCTCATCAGCGTGGTCGTGAA
GCGATTCACAGATGTCTGCCTGTTCATCCGCGTCCAGCTCGTTGAGTTTCTCCAGAAGCGTTAATGTCTG
GCTTCTGATAAAGCGGGCCATGTTAAGGGCGGTTTTTTCCTGTTTGGTCACTGATGCCTCCGTGTAAGGG
GGATTTCTGTTCATGGGGGTAATGATACCGATGAAACGAGAGAGGATGCTCACGATACGGGTTACTGATG
ATGAACATGCCCGGTTACTGGAACGTTGTGAGGGTAAACAACTGGCGGTATGGATGCGGCGGGACCAGAG
AAAAATCACTCAGGGTCAATGCCAGCGCTTCGTTAATACAGATGTAGGTGTTCCACAGGGTAGCCAGCAG
CATCCTGCGATGCAGATCCGGAACATAATGGTGCAGGGCGCTGACTTCCGCGTTTCCAGACTTTACGAAA
CACGGAAACCGAAGACCATTCATGTTGTTGCTCAGGTCGCAGACGTTTTGCAGCAGCAGTCGCTTCACGT
TCGCTCGCGTATCGGTGATTCATTCTGCTAACCAGTAAGGCAACCCCGCCAGCCTAGCCGGGTCCTCAAC
GACAGGAGCACGATCATGCGCACCCGTGGGGCCGCCATGCCGGCGATAATGGCCTGCTTCTCGCCGAAAC
GTTTGGTGGCGGGACCAGTGACGAAGGCTTGAGCGAGGGCGTGCAAGATTCCGAATACCGCAAGCGACAG
GCCGATCATCGTCGCGCTCCAGCGAAAGCGGTCCTCGCCGAAAATGACCCAGAGCGCTGCCGGCACCTGT
CCTACGAGTTGCATGATAAAGAAGACAGTCATAAGTGCGGCGACGATAGTCATGCCCCGCGCCCACCGGA
AGGAGCTGACTGGGTTGAAGGCTCTCAAGGGCATCGGTCGAGATCCCGGTGCCTAATGAGTGAGCTAACT
TACATTAATTGCGTTGCGCTCACTGCCCGCTTTCCAGTCGGGAAACCTGTCGTGCCAGCTGCATTAATGA
ATCGGCCAACGCGCGGGGAGAGGCGGTTTGCGTATTGGGCGCCAGGGTGGTTTTTCTTTTCACCAGTGAG
ACGGGCAACAGCTGATTGCCCTTCACCGCCTGGCCCTGAGAGAGTTGCAGCAAGCGGTCCACGCTGGTTT
GCCCCAGCAGGCGAAAATCCTGTTTGATGGTGGTTAACGGCGGGATATAACATGAGCTGTCTTCGGTATC
GTCGTATCCCACTACCGAGATATCCGCACCAACGCGCAGCCCGGACTCGGTAATGGCGCGCATTGCGCCC
AGCGCCATCTGATCGTTGGCAACCAGCATCGCAGTGGGAACGATGCCCTCATTCAGCATTTGCATGGTTT
GTTGAAAACCGGACATGGCACTCCAGTCGCCTTCCCGTTCCGCTATCGGCTGAATTTGATTGCGAGTGAG
ATATTTATGCCAGCCAGCCAGACGCAGACGCGCCGAGACAGAACTTAATGGGCCCGCTAACAGCGCGATT
TGCTGGTGACCCAATGCGACCAGATGCTCCACGCCCAGTCGCGTACCGTCTTCATGGGAGAAAATAATAC
TGTTGATGGGTGTCTGGTCAGAGACATCAAGAAATAACGCCGGAACATTAGTGCAGGCAGCTTCCACAGC
AATGGCATCCTGGTCATCCAGCGGATAGTTAATGATCAGCCCACTGACGCGTTGCGCGAGAAGATTGTGC
ACCGCCGCTTTACAGGCTTCGACGCCGCTTCGTTCTACCATCGACACCACCACGCTGGCACCCAGTTGAT
CGGCGCGAGATTTAATCGCCGCGACAATTTGCGACGGCGCGTGCAGGGCCAGACTGGAGGTGGCAACGCC
AATCAGCAACGACTGTTTGCCCGCCAGTTGTTGTGCCACGCGGTTGGGAATGTAATTCAGCTCCGCCATC
GCCGCTTCCACTTTTTCCCGCGTTTTCGCAGAAACGTGGCTGGCCTGGTTCACCACGCGGGAAACGGTCT
GATAAGAGACACCGGCATACTCTGCGACATCGTATAACGTTACTGGTTTCACATTCACCACCCTGAATTG
ACTCTCTTCCGGGCGCTATCATGCCATACCGCGAAAGGTTTTGCGCCATTCGATGGTGTCCGGGATCTCG
ACGCTCTCCCTTATGCGACTCCTGCATTAGGAAGCAGCCCAGTAGTAGGTTGAGGCCGTTGAGCACCGCC
GCCGCAAGGAATGGTGCATGCAAGGAGATGGCGCCCAACAGTCCCCCGGCCACGGGGCCTGCCACCATAC
CCACGCCGAAACAAGCGCTCATGAGCCCGAAGTGGCGAGCCCGATCTTCCCCATCGGTGATGTCGGCGAT
ATAGGCGCCAGCAACCGCACCTGTGGCGCCGGTGATGCCGGCCACGATGCGTCCGGCGTAGAGGATCG
