>Addgene plasmid #228636 | Enterovirus A71 (EV-A71) isolate TW-2553-1998 3C protease | depositor partial sequence | sequence record 449297 | Coding region for expression
ATGGGTTCGAGTCATCACCACCACCACCACATGGCGTCCATGTCCGATAGCGAAGTTAACCAGGAAGCCA
AACCTGAGGTGAAACCTGAGGTCAAGCCTGAGACTCATATAAACTTGAAAGTTTCCGACGGCAGTTCCGA
AATCTTCTTCAAGATTAAGAAGACTACACCGTTACGGCGGTTGATGGAAGCATTCGCCAAGCGACAAGGC
AAAGAGATGGACTCTCTTCGTTTTCTCTACGACGGCATACGGATACAAGCAGATCAAACACCCGAGGACC
TTGACATGGAAGACAACGACATAATCGAGGCGCACAGAGAACAGATTGGTGGCGGTCCCTCTCTGGACTT
CGCACTCAGTCTGCTCCGTCGTAATATCCGTCAAGTGCAAACCGATCAAGGCCATTTCACTATGCTGGGT
GTTCGAGATCGCCTGGCTGTATTGCCCCGTCACAGCCAGCCGGGTAAAACTATCTGGGTCGAGCACAAGT
TAGTGAAGATCGTCGATGCCGTTGAGCTCGTGGATGAACAAGGGGTGAACCTCGAGTTGACATTAGTTAC
GTTAGATACAAACGAAAAGTTCCGGGACATTACTCGGTTCATACCTGAAACCATAAGCCCTGCTTCGGAC
GCGACCCTTGTTATCAACACAGAGCATATGCCGAGTATGTTTGTACCAGTAGGCGATGTGGTACAATACG
GCTTTCTCAATCTCTCCGGGAAGCCTACACATCGGACCATGATGTATAACTTCCCAACGAAGGCAGGACA
ATGTGGCGGGGTTGTTACAGCAGTTGGAAAAGTTATTGGGATTCATATAGGTGGAAACGGCCGCCAGGGA
TTTTGTGCTGCTTTGAAGAGAGGGTATTTCTGTAGTGAGCAATAATGA
